>Addgene plasmid #217483 | pcDNA3.1-Pur-BFP-P2A-ppViperin | addgene full sequence | sequence record 430350 | Addgene NGS Result
CACGTGCTACGAGATTTCGATTCCACCGCCGCCTTCTATGAAAGGTTGGGCTTCGGAATCGTTTTCCGGG
ACGCCGGCTGGATGATCCTCCAGCGCGGGGATCTCATGCTGGAGTTCTTCGCCCACCCCAACTTGTTTAT
TGCAGCTTATAATGGTTACAAATAAAGCAATAGCATCACAAATTTCACAAATAAAGCATTTTTTTCACTG
CATTCTAGTTGTGGTTTGTCCAAACTCATCAATGTATCTTATCATGTCTGTATACCGTCGACCTCTAGCT
AGAGCTTGGCGTAATCATGGTCATAGCTGTTTCCTGTGTGAAATTGTTATCCGCTCACAATTCCACACAA
CATACGAGCCGGAAGCATAAAGTGTAAAGCCTGGGGTGCCTAATGAGTGAGCTAACTCACATTAATTGCG
TTGCGCTCACTGCCCGCTTTCCAGTCGGGAAACCTGTCGTGCCAGCTGCATTAATGAATCGGCCAACGCG
CGGGGAGAGGCGGTTTGCGTATTGGGCGCTCTTCCGCTTCCTCGCTCACTGACTCGCTGCGCTCGGTCGT
TCGGCTGCGGCGAGCGGTATCAGCTCACTCAAAGGCGGTAATACGGTTATCCACAGAATCAGGGGATAAC
GCAGGAAAGAACATGTGAGCAAAAGGCCAGCAAAAGGCCAGGAACCGTAAAAAGGCCGCGTTGCTGGCGT
TTTTCCATAGGCTCCGCCCCCCTGACGAGCATCACAAAAATCGACGCTCAAGTCAGAGGTGGCGAAACCC
GACAGGACTATAAAGATACCAGGCGTTTCCCCCTGGAAGCTCCCTCGTGCGCTCTCCTGTTCCGACCCTG
CCGCTTACCGGATACCTGTCCGCCTTTCTCCCTTCGGGAAGCGTGGCGCTTTCTCATAGCTCACGCTGTA
GGTATCTCAGTTCGGTGTAGGTCGTTCGCTCCAAGCTGGGCTGTGTGCACGAACCCCCCGTTCAGCCCGA
CCGCTGCGCCTTATCCGGTAACTATCGTCTTGAGTCCAACCCGGTAAGACACGACTTATCGCCACTGGCA
GCAGCCACTGGTAACAGGATTAGCAGAGCGAGGTATGTAGGCGGTGCTACAGAGTTCTTGAAGTGGTGGC
CTAACTACGGCTACACTAGAAGAACAGTATTTGGTATCTGCGCTCTGCTGAAGCCAGTTACCTTCGGAAA
AAGAGTTGGTAGCTCTTGATCCGGCAAACAAACCACCGCTGGTAGCGGTGGTTTTTTTGTTTGCAAGCAG
CAGATTACGCGCAGAAAAAAAGGATCTCAAGAAGATCCTTTGATCTTTTCTACGGGGTCTGACGCTCAGT
GGAACGAAAACTCACGTTAAGGGATTTTGGTCATGAGATTATCAAAAAGGATCTTCACCTAGATCCTTTT
AAATTAAAAATGAAGTTTTAAATCAATCTAAAGTATATATGAGTAAACTTGGTCTGACAGTTACCAATGC
TTAATCAGTGAGGCACCTATCTCAGCGATCTGTCTATTTCGTTCATCCATAGTTGCCTGACTCCCCGTCG
TGTAGATAACTACGATACGGGAGGGCTTACCATCTGGCCCCAGTGCTGCAATGATACCGCGAGACCCACG
CTCACCGGCTCCAGATTTATCAGCAATAAACCAGCCAGCCGGAAGGGCCGAGCGCAGAAGTGGTCCTGCA
ACTTTATCCGCCTCCATCCAGTCTATTAATTGTTGCCGGGAAGCTAGAGTAAGTAGTTCGCCAGTTAATA
GTTTGCGCAACGTTGTTGCCATTGCTACAGGCATCGTGGTGTCACGCTCGTCGTTTGGTATGGCTTCATT
CAGCTCCGGTTCCCAACGATCAAGGCGAGTTACATGATCCCCCATGTTGTGCAAAAAAGCGGTTAGCTCC
TTCGGTCCTCCGATCGTTGTCAGAAGTAAGTTGGCCGCAGTGTTATCACTCATGGTTATGGCAGCACTGC
ATAATTCTCTTACTGTCATGCCATCCGTAAGATGCTTTTCTGTGACTGGTGAGTACTCAACCAAGTCATT
CTGAGAATAGTGTATGCGGCGACCGAGTTGCTCTTGCCCGGCGTCAATACGGGATAATACCGCGCCACAT
AGCAGAACTTTAAAAGTGCTCATCATTGGAAAACGTTCTTCGGGGCGAAAACTCTCAAGGATCTTACCGC
TGTTGAGATCCAGTTCGATGTAACCCACTCGTGCACCCAACTGATCTTCAGCATCTTTTACTTTCACCAG
CGTTTCTGGGTGAGCAAAAACAGGAAGGCAAAATGCCGCAAAAAAGGGAATAAGGGCGACACGGAAATGT
TGAATACTCATACTCTTCCTTTTTCAATATTATTGAAGCATTTATCAGGGTTATTGTCTCATGAGCGGAT
ACATATTTGAATGTATTTAGAAAAATAAACAAATAGGGGTTCCGCGCACATTTCCCCGAAAAGTGCCACC
TGACGTCGACGGATCGGGAGATCTCCCGATCCCCTATGGTGCACTCTCAGTACAATCTGCTCTGATGCCG
CATAGTTAAGCCAGTATCTGCTCCCTGCTTGTGTGTTGGAGGTCGCTGAGTAGTGCGCGAGCAAAATTTA
AGCTACAACAAGGCAAGGCTTGACCGACAATTGCATGAAGAATCTGCTTAGGGTTAGGCGTTTTGCGCTG
CTTCGCGATGTACGGGCCAGATATACGCGTTGACATTGATTATTGACTAGTTATTAATAGTAATCAATTA
CGGGGTCATTAGTTCATAGCCCATATATGGAGTTCCGCGTTACATAACTTACGGTAAATGGCCCGCCTGG
CTGACCGCCCAACGACCCCCGCCCATTGACGTCAATAATGACGTATGTTCCCATAGTAACGCCAATAGGG
ACTTTCCATTGACGTCAATGGGTGGAGTATTTACGGTAAACTGCCCACTTGGCAGTACATCAAGTGTATC
ATATGCCAAGTACGCCCCCTATTGACGTCAATGACGGTAAATGGCCCGCCTGGCATTATGCCCAGTACAT
GACCTTATGGGACTTTCCTACTTGGCAGTACATCTACGTATTAGTCATCGCTATTACCATGGTGATGCGG
TTTTGGCAGTACATCAATGGGCGTGGATAGCGGTTTGACTCACGGGGATTTCCAAGTCTCCACCCCATTG
ACGTCAATGGGAGTTTGTTTTGGCACCAAAATCAACGGGACTTTCCAAAATGTCGTAACAACTCCGCCCC
ATTGACGCAAATGGGCGGTAGGCGTGTACGGTGGGAGGTCTATATAAGCAGAGCTCTCTGGCTAACTAGA
GAACCCACTGCTTACTGGCTTATCGAAATTAATACGACTCACTATAGGGAGACCCAAGCTGGCTAGCGTT
TAAACGGGCCCTCTAGACTCGAGATGAGCGAGCTGATTAAGGAGAACATGCACATGAAGCTGTACATGGA
GGGCACCGTGGACAACCATCACTTCAAGTGCACATCCGAGGGCGAAGGCAAGCCCTACGAGGGCACCCAG
ACCATGAGAATCAAGGTGGTCGAGGGCGGCCCTCTCCCCTTCGCCTTCGACATCCTGGCTACTAGCTTCC
TCTACGGCAGCAAGACCTTCATCAACCACACCCAGGGCATCCCCGACTTCTTCAAGCAGTCCTTCCCTGA
GGGCTTCACATGGGAGAGAGTCACCACATACGAAGACGGGGGCGTGCTGACCGCTACCCAGGACACCAGC
CTCCAGGACGGCTGCCTCATCTACAACGTCAAGATCAGAGGGGTGAACTTCACATCCAACGGCCCTGTGA
TGCAGAAGAAAACACTCGGCTGGGAGGCCTTCACCGAGACGCTGTACCCCGCTGACGGCGGCCTGGAAGG
CAGAAACGACATGGCCCTGAAGCTCGTGGGCGGGAGCCATCTGATCGCAAACATCAAGACCACATATAGA
TCCAAGAAACCCGCTAAGAACCTCAAGATGCCTGGCGTCTACTATGTGGACTACAGACTGGAAAGAATCA
AGGAGGCCAACAACGAGACCTACGTCGAGCAGCACGAGGTGGCAGTGGCCAGATACTGCGACCTCCCTAG
CAAACTGGGGCACGATGGAAGCGGAGCTACTAACTTCAGCCTGCTGAAGCAGGCTGGAGACGTGGAGGAG
AACCCTGGACCTATGTTGATGCCATTGTGTTTCAAGGACGTCCACAGCTTCTTTTCAGCCCTGTTGAGAT
GGATTTTGATGATGGTATCAGGCACACTGGTGTCTCTTGGGATGATCAGTCGTCCAAAGATTCGCACCAG
AGAGCAGAAAGAGGCATCCAGCGCACAGGTGACCACTCCAAGCAGTGTGAACTACCATTTTACCCGGCAG
TGCAATTACAAATGTGGCTTTTGCTTCCACACTGCGAAGACCTCGTTCGTCTTGCCTATTGAAGAGGCAA
AGCGAGGGTTACGACTTCTGAAAGAAGCAGGAATGGAAAAAATCAACTTTTCAGGTGGAGAGCCCTTTCT
TCATGAGAGAGGCTCTTTTCTGGGAGAGTTGGTCCGATACTGCAAACAGGAGTTGCTGCTTCCGAGCGTC
AGCATCGTTAGTAATGGCAGTCTGATCAAAGAATCCTGGTTTCAGAAATACGGTGACTACTTGGACATTC
TTGCAGTATCTTGCGATAGTTTTAACGAAGACACCAATAAAGTCATTGGCCGAGGTCAGGGCAAGAAGAG
CCATTTAGACAATCTGCATAAAGTTTGTTCCTGGTGCCGGGACTACAAGGTGGCTTTCAAAATCAACTCC
GTGATCAACACCTACAATGTGGACGAAGATATGACAGAGCAGATCACTGCTCTGAACCCAGTGCGCTGGA
AGGTCTTCCAGTGTCTGCTAATTGATGGTGAAAACGCTGGGGAGAACAGCCTCCGCGAGGCAGAAAAATT
TGTCATTAGTGAGCAGCAATTCCAAGACTTCCTGGACCGCCATAAGAGCGTCAAGTGTCTGGTTCCAGAG
TCTAATCAAAAGATGAGAGACTCTTACCTGATTCTTGATGAATATATGCGCTTCTTGGATTGCCGAGAGG
GGAGGAAAGATCCGTCAAAGTCCGTTCTGGATGTTGGTGTGGAAGAGGCCATCAAGTTCAGTGGTTTTGA
TGAGAAGATGTTCCTCATAAGAGGGGGGAAATATGTGTGGAGCAAGGAAGATATGAAACTGGAGTGGTGA
AAGCTTAAGTTTAAACCGCTGATCAGCCTCGACTGTGCCTTCTAGTTGCCAGCCATCTGTTGTTTGCCCC
TCCCCCGTGCCTTCCTTGACCCTGGAAGGTGCCACTCCCACTGTCCTTTCCTAATAAAATGAGGAAATTG
CATCGCATTGTCTGAGTAGGTGTCATTCTATTCTGGGGGGTGGGGTGGGGCAGGACAGCAAGGGGGAGGA
TTGGGAAGACAATAGCAGGCATGCTGGGGATGCGGTGGGCTCTATGGCTTCTGAGGCGGAAAGAACCAGC
TGGGGCTCTAGGGGGTATCCCC
[124 nt withheld, positions 5483-5606]
C
[91 nt withheld, positions 5608-5698]
A
[49 nt withheld, positions 5700-5748]
CCTTTGACGTTGGAGTCCACGTTCTTT
[37 nt withheld, positions 5776-5812]
ACCCTATCTCGGTCTATTCTTTTGATTTATAAGGGATTTTGCCGATTTCGGCCTATTGGTTAAAAAATGA
GCTGATTTAACAAAAATTTAACGCGAATTAATTCTGTGGAATGTGTGTCAGTTAGGGTGTGGAAAGTCCC
CAGGCTCCCCAGCAGGCAGAAGTATGCAAAGCATGCATCTCAATTAGTCAGCAACCAGGTGTGGAAAGTC
CCCAGGCTCCCCAGCAGGCAGAAGTATGCAAAGCATGCATCTCAATTAGTCAGCAACCATAGTCCCGCCC
CTAACTCCGCCCATCCCGCCCCTAACTCCGCCCAGTTCCGCCCATTCTCCGCCCCATGGCTGACTAATTT
TTTTTATTTATGCAGAGGCCGAGGCCGCCTCTGCCTCTGAGCTATTCCAGAAGTAGTGAGGAGGCTTTTT
TGGAGGCCTAGGCTTTTGCAAAAAGCTCCCGGGAGCTTGTATATCCATTTTCGGATCTGATCAGCACGTG
CCTGAGGATGACCGAGTACAAGCCTACCGTGCGCCTGGCCACTCGCGATGATGTGCCCCGCGCCGTCCGC
ACTCTGGCCGCCGCTTTCGCCGACTACCCCGCTACCCGGCACACCGTGGACCCCGACCGGCACATCGAGC
GTGTGACAGAGTTGCAGGAGCTGTTCCTGACCCGCGTCGGGCTGGACATCGGCAAGGTGTGGGTAGCCGA
CGACGGCGCGGCCGTGGCCGTGTGGACTACCCCCGAGAGCGTTGAGGCCGGCGCCGTGTTCGCCGAGATC
GGCCCCCGAATGGCCGAGCTGAGCGGCAGCCGCCTGGCCGCCCAGCAGCAAATGGAGGGCCTGCTTGCCC
CCCATCGTCCCAAGGAGCCTGCCTGGTTTCTGGCCACTGTAGGAGTGAGCCCCGACCACCAGGGCAAGGG
CTTGGGCAGCGCCGTCGTGTTGCCCGGCGTAGAGGCCGCCGAACGCGCCGGTGTGCCCGCCTTTCTCGAA
ACAAGCGCACCAAGAAACCTTCCATTCTACGAGCGCCTGGGCTTCACCGTGACCGCCGATGTCGAGGTGC
CCGAGGGACCTAGGACCTGGTGTATGACACGAAAACCTGGCGCCTAAGGCGCGCC
Features (pLannotate 1.2.2; 21 found; start..end, strand, type, name):
     10..135     +  CDS            ble (fragment): BLE_KLEPN - Experimental evidence at protein level: Swiss-Prot protein existence level 1. Binding protein with a strong affinity to the bleomycin family of antibiotics. Binds to CL990; an antimitotic-antibiotic compound. From Klebsiella pneumoniae.
    130..251     +  polyA_signal   SV40 poly(A) signal: SV40 polyadenylation signal
    324..340     -  protein_bind   lac operator: The lac repressor binds to the lac operator to inhibit transcription in E. coli. This inhibition can be relieved by adding lactose or isopropyl-β-D-thiogalactopyranoside (IPTG). lac repressor encoded by lacI
    348..378     -  promoter       lac promoter: promoter for the E. coli lac operon
    393..414     -  protein_bind   CAP binding site: CAP binding activates transcription in the presence of cAMP. E. coli catabolite activator protein
    427..519     -  CDS            lacI (fragment): lac repressor; lacI; The lac repressor binds to the lac operator to inhibit transcription in E. coli. This inhibition can be relieved by adding lactose or isopropyl-β-D-thiogalactopyranoside (IPTG).
    702..1290    -  rep_origin     ori: high-copy-number ColE1/pMB1/pBR322/pUC origin of replication
   1461..2321    -  CDS            AmpR: β-lactamase; bla; confers resistance to ampicillin, carbenicillin, and related antibiotics
   2322..2426    -  promoter       AmpR promoter: bla
   2485..2537    -  misc_feature   bom (fragment): basis of mobility region from pBR322
   2692..3071    +  enhancer       CMV enhancer: human cytomegalovirus immediate early enhancer
   3072..3275    +  promoter       CMV promoter: human cytomegalovirus (CMV) immediate early promoter
   3271..3304    +  LTR            5' LTR (truncated) (fragment): truncated 5' long terminal repeat (LTR) from HIV-1
   3320..3338    +  promoter       T7 promoter: promoter for bacteriophage T7 RNA polymerase
   3384..4073    +  CDS            TagBFP: TagBFP is a basic (constitutively fluorescent) blue fluorescent protein published in 2008, derived from Entacmaea quadricolor. It is reported to be a very rapidly-maturing monomer with very low acid sensitivity.
   4143..5177    +  CDS            rsad2: RSAD2_DANRE - Also known as vig1 From Danio rerio (Zebrafish) (Brachydanio rerio).
   5213..5437    +  polyA_signal   bGH poly(A) signal: bovine growth hormone polyadenylation signal
   5441..5462    +  promoter       SV40 promoter (fragment): SV40 enhancer and early promoter
   5483..5911    +  rep_origin     f1 ori (sequence partly withheld): f1 bacteriophage origin of replication; arrow indicates direction of (+) strand synthesis
   5925..6254    +  promoter       SV40 promoter: SV40 enhancer and early promoter
   6310..6909    +  CDS            PuroR: puromycin N-acetyltransferase confers resistance to puromycin
