[The description below was written by a language model from this plasmid's Addgene catalogue record and pLannotate feature annotations shown in this document.]
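Description:
pcDNA3.1-Pur-BFP-P2A-ppViperin is a mammalian-type expression plasmid of about 6.9 kb built on a pcDNA3.1(-) backbone in which the original hygromycin marker has evidently been replaced: the sequenced construct carries a puromycin N-acetyltransferase gene driven by the SV40 enhancer/early promoter and followed by an SV40 polyadenylation signal, matching the catalogued puromycin selection. In bacteria it is maintained at high copy through a ColE1/pUC-type origin and selected with ampicillin via β-lactamase. An f1 origin and remnants of lac regulatory sequences and a bleomycin-resistance gene fragment are also present as backbone leftovers.

The expression cassette is driven by the CMV immediate-early enhancer and promoter, with a T7 promoter just upstream of the insert and a bovine growth hormone polyadenylation signal downstream. The open reading frame begins with a blue fluorescent protein, annotated from the sequence as TagBFP (an Entacmaea quadricolor derivative, although the catalogue lists Aequorea victoria). A short gap consistent with the named P2A self-cleaving peptide follows, and then a coding sequence that matches zebrafish rsad2, the gene encoding viperin. The P2A arrangement lets one transcript yield separate BFP and viperin proteins, so blue fluorescence marks expressing cells.

The record is internally inconsistent. The purpose and insert-name fields describe a chinook salmon protein kinase R variant, whereas the plasmid name, the listed species Pimephales promelas (fathead minnow) and the feature table all point to a fathead minnow viperin insert. The PKR wording appears to belong to a sibling construct. The likely use is constitutive expression of this interferon-induced antiviral protein in transfected cells, with puromycin allowing stable selection.
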