Addgene plasmid #217483: pcDNA3.1-Pur-BFP-P2A-ppViperin
Purpose: Expression of Blue Fluorescent Protein - P2A - short length protein kinase R from chinook salmon
Depositing lab: Bertrand Collet. Depositing organization: INRAE Jouy-en-Josas.
Backbone
  Vector backbone: pcDNA3.1-(-)-Hyg
  Vector type: Mammalian Expression
  Selectable markers: Puromycin
Growth in bacteria
  Bacterial resistance: Ampicillin, 100 μg/mL
  Growth temperature: 37°C
  Growth strain: DH5alpha
  Copy number: High Copy
Gene/Insert
  Gene/Insert name: BFP-P2A-otPKRSL
  Species: Pimephales promelas, Aequorea victoria
  Promoter: CMV
  Cloning method: Restriction Enzyme; 5′ cloning site XhoI (not destroyed); 3′ cloning site EcoRV (destroyed during cloning)
  Sequencing primers: 5′ GGCTAACTAGAGAACCCACTG; 3′ GGCAACTAGAAGGCACAGTC
Terms and licenses: Academic/Nonprofit Terms; Industry Terms: Not Available to Industry
How to cite: pcDNA3.1-Pur-BFP-P2A-ppViperin was a gift from Bertrand Collet (Addgene plasmid # 217483 ; http://n2t.net/addgene:217483 ; RRID:Addgene_217483)
